>Addgene plasmid #45224 | mCherry KNL1 wt hardened | addgene partial sequence | sequence record 64607 | mCherry-F 5'-ccccgtaatgcagaagaaga-3'
CTCCTCCGAGCGGATGTACCCCGAGGACGGCGCCCTGAAGGGCGAGATCAAGCAGAGGCTGAAGCTGAAG
GACGGCGGCCACTACGACGCTGAGGTCAAGACCACCTACAAGGCCAAGAAGCCCGTGCAGCTGCCCGGCG
CCTACAACGTCAACATCAAGTTGGACATCACCTCCCACAACGAGGACTACACCATCGTGGAACAGTACGA
ACGCGCCGAGGGCCGCCACTCCACCGGCGGCATGGACGAGCTGTACAAGTCCGGAGGGGATCGGTGGAGC
TCCACCGGTGGCGGCCGCTCTAGAGAGAATCTTTATTTTCAGGGCGCCGCCAAATTCAAAGAAACCGCTG
CTGCTAAATTCGAACGCCAGCACATGGACAGCGGAGGTGGAGGTACTAGTCTCGAGATGGATGGGGTGTC
TTCAGAGGCTAATGAAGAAAATGACAATATAGAGAGACCTGTTAGAAGACGGCATTCTTCAATATTGAAA
CCCCCAAGGAGTCCTCTTCAGGACCTCAGAGGTGGGAATGAAACAGTTCAAGAGTCAAACGCGTTAAGGA
ATAAGAAAAACTCTCGTCGAGTCAGCTTTGCAGATACTATAAAGGTATTCCAGACGGAGTCTCATATGAA
AATAGTGAGAAAGTCAGAAATGGAAGAAACAGAAGCAGGAGAAAATCTTCTTTTGATACAGAATAAGAAA
TTAGAAGATAATTACTGTGAAATTACTGGGATGAACACATTGCTTTCTGCTCCCATTCATACCCAGATGC
AACAGAAGGAGTTTTCAATTATAGAACATACCCGTGAAAGGAAACATGCAAATGACCAGACAGTCATTTT
TTCAGATGAAAACCAGATGGACCTGACATCAAGTCACACTGTAATGATTACCAAAGGCCTTTTAGATAAT
CCCATAAGTG
