[The description below was written by a language model from this plasmid's Addgene catalogue record.]
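Description:
mCherry KNL1 wt hardened (also recorded as pDL018) is a mammalian expression plasmid encoding human KNL1 (also known as CASC5, hSpc105 or PPP1R55), the large outer-kinetochore scaffold protein, fused to the red fluorescent protein mCherry. The backbone is listed as unknown, and the record does not state the promoter driving expression, the polyadenylation signal, the origin of replication or any mammalian selection marker. It does establish that the plasmid is maintained in E. coli as a high-copy construct under kanamycin selection. No feature table or sequence annotation is provided, so the exact arrangement of elements cannot be confirmed.

The insert is the wild-type KNL1 coding sequence in a "hardened" form, meaning it has been made resistant to a KNL1 siRNA. This is usually done with silent changes at the siRNA target site that leave the protein sequence intact, although the specific changes are not given. The record lists a "TEV S15" tag at the N-terminus of the insert, which presumably denotes a TEV protease cleavage site and an S-peptide-type affinity tag lying between or alongside mCherry and KNL1. This would resemble localisation-and-affinity-purification tag designs, but the precise order is not stated.

The design suits knockdown-and-rescue experiments. Endogenous KNL1 is depleted by RNAi while the siRNA-resistant fluorescent fusion is expressed, so its kinetochore localisation can be followed by live or fixed-cell imaging. The associated publication concerns KNL1-mediated recruitment of protein phosphatase 1 to the outer kinetochore in opposition to Aurora B kinase. In that context, this wild-type version most likely serves as the reference or rescue control for mutant KNL1 constructs.
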