Addgene plasmid #45224: mCherry KNL1 wt hardened
Depositing lab: Iain Cheeseman & Michael Lampson. Depositing organization: University of Pennsylvania. Publication: Regulated targeting of protein phosphatase 1 to the outer kinetochore by KNL1 opposes Aurora B kinase. Liu D, Vleugel M, Backer CB, Hori T, Fukagawa T, Cheeseman IM, Lampson MA. J Cell Biol. 2010 Mar 22;188(6):809-20. doi: 10.1083/jcb.201001006. Epub 2010 Mar 15. PubMed 20231380.
Backbone
  Vector backbone: unknown
  Vector type: Mammalian Expression
Growth in bacteria
  Bacterial resistance: Kanamycin, 50 μg/mL
  Growth temperature: 37°C
  Growth strain: DH5alpha
  Copy number: High Copy
Gene/Insert
  Gene/Insert name: mCherry KNL1 resistant to KNL1 siRNA (alt name: pDL018)
  Species: H. sapiens (human)
  Entrez Gene: KNL1 (a.k.a. AF15Q14, CASC5, CT29, D40, MCPH4, PPP1R55, Spc7, hKNL-1, hSpc105)
  Tag / fusion protein: TEV S15 (N terminal on insert)
Terms and licenses: Academic/Nonprofit Terms; Industry Terms: Not Available to Industry
How to cite: mCherry KNL1 wt hardened was a gift from Iain Cheeseman & Michael Lampson (Addgene plasmid # 45224 ; http://n2t.net/addgene:45224 ; RRID:Addgene_45224)
